>Addgene plasmid #12415 | pBS mTSP4 | addgene partial sequence | sequence record 18952 | 12415 with T7
TCNAGGTCGACGGTATCGATAAGCTTGATATCGAATTCTATCTGCATTAACACTTTGGGATCTTATCGCT
GTGGGCCTTGCAAACCAGGGTACACTGGTGATCAGACGAGGGGATGCAAGACTGAAAGGAGCTGCCGGAA
CCCAGAGCAGAACCCATGCAGTGTGCATGCGCAGTGCATTGAGGAGCGGCAAGGGGATGTGACGTGTGTG
TGTGGTGTTGGCTGGGCTGGTGACGGCTATGTCTGTGGAAAGGATGTGGACATTGACAGTTACCCTGATG
AAGAACTGCCATGCTCTGCCAGGAACTGCAAGAAGGATAACTGCAAGTATGTGCCAAACTCTGGCCAGGA
AGATGCAGACAGAGATGGCATCGGAGACGCGTGTGATGAGGATGCAGATGGAGATGGGATCTTGAATGAA
CAGGACAACTGTGTCCTGACTCACAATATAGACCAAAGGAACAGTGATAAAGATATCTTTGGGGATGCCT
GTGACAACTGCCGGATGGTCCTGAATAATGACCAGAAGGATACTGACGGGGATGGGAGAGGAGACGCCTG
TGATGACGACATGGATGGAGATGGAATAAAAAACATTTTGGACAACTGTCCCAGAGTTCCCAACCGTGAC
CANCAGGAN
