[The description below was written by a language model from this plasmid's Addgene catalogue record.]
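Description:
pBS mTSP4 is a bacterial cloning plasmid built on the pBluescriptII KS+ phagemid backbone (about 3 kb), carrying a partial mouse thrombospondin-4 (TSP4) cDNA. It is maintained at high copy in E. coli and selected with ampicillin. The catalogue entry also lists neomycin/G418 as a selectable marker, but standard pBluescript has no mammalian selection cassette and nothing else in the record accounts for one, so this field should be treated with caution. No feature table accompanies the record, so the exact arrangement of elements cannot be confirmed beyond the catalogue fields.

The insert is a roughly 2 kb fragment of the mouse TSP4 transcript that runs from the third type 2 repeat of the protein through to the poly(A) tail. It therefore covers the C-terminal part of the coding region plus the 3′ untranslated sequence and lacks the N-terminal portion of the gene. It was cloned as an EcoRI fragment, with both sites retained, so it can be released intact by a single EcoRI digest; because the same enzyme flanks both ends, the orientation is not stated in the record. Although classed as a bacterial expression vector, the record names no promoter intended to drive protein production, and a truncated cDNA of this kind would not yield full-length TSP4. The pBluescript polylinker is normally flanked by T7 and T3 phage promoters, and T7 is the listed sequencing primer. This makes the plasmid suited to serving as a source of TSP4 cDNA for subcloning, or as a template for hybridisation probes or in vitro transcripts, though the record does not state a specific intended use.
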