Addgene plasmid #12415: pBS mTSP4
Depositing lab: Paul Bornstein. Depositing organization: University of Washington.
Backbone
  Vector backbone: pBluescriptII KS+
  Backbone manufacturer: Stratagene
  Backbone size w/o insert (bp): 3000
  Vector type: Bacterial Expression
  Selectable markers: Neomycin (select with G418)
Growth in bacteria
  Bacterial resistance: Ampicillin, 100 μg/mL
  Growth temperature: 37°C
  Growth strain: DH5alpha
  Copy number: High Copy
Gene/Insert
  Gene/Insert name: TSP4
  Species: M. musculus (mouse)
  Insert size (bp): 2000
  Mutation: 2 kb fragment from third type 2 repeat to polyA tail
  GenBank ID: BC139414
  Entrez Gene: Tsp4
  Cloning method: Restriction Enzyme; 5′ cloning site EcoRI (not destroyed); 3′ cloning site EcoRI (not destroyed)
  Sequencing primers: 5′ T7
Terms and licenses: Academic/Nonprofit Terms; Industry Terms: Not Available to Industry
How to cite: pBS mTSP4 was a gift from Paul Bornstein (Addgene plasmid # 12415 ; http://n2t.net/addgene:12415 ; RRID:Addgene_12415)
